>Addgene plasmid #67638 | pML104 | addgene full sequence | sequence record 322882 | Addgene NGS Result
ATGGACAAGAAGTATTCTATCGGACTGGACATCGGGACTAATAGCGTCGGGTGGGCCGTCATCACTGACG
AGTACAAGGTGCCCTCTAAGAAGTTCAAGGTGCTCGGGAACACCGACCGGCATTCCATCAAGAAAAATCT
GATCGGAGCTCTCCTCTTTGATTCAGGGGAGACCGCTGAAGCAACCCGCCTCAAGCGGACTGCTAGACGG
CGGTACACCAGGAGGAAGAACCGGATTTGTTACCTTCAAGAGATATTCTCCAACGAAATGGCAAAGGTCG
ACGACAGCTTCTTCCATAGGCTGGAAGAATCATTCCTCGTGGAAGAGGATAAGAAGCATGAACGGCATCC
CATCTTCGGTAATATCGTCGACGAGGTGGCCTATCACGAGAAATACCCAACCATCTACCATCTTCGCAAA
AAGCTGGTGGACTCAACCGACAAGGCAGACCTCCGGCTTATCTACCTGGCCCTGGCCCACATGATTAAGT
TCAGAGGCCACTTCCTGATCGAGGGCGACCTCAATCCTGACAATAGCGATGTGGATAAACTGTTCATCCA
GCTGGTGCAGACTTACAACCAGCTCTTTGAAGAGAACCCCATCAATGCAAGCGGAGTCGATGCCAAGGCC
ATTCTGTCAGCCCGGCTGTCAAAGAGCCGCAGACTTGAGAATCTTATCGCTCAGCTGCCGGGTGAAAAGA
AAAATGGACTGTTCGGGAACCTGATTGCTCTTTCACTTGGGCTGACTCCCAATTTCAAGTCTAATTTCGA
CCTGGCAGAGGATGCCAAGCTGCAACTGTCCAAGGACACCTATGATGACGATCTCGACAACCTCCTGGCC
CAGATCGGTGACCAATACGCCGACCTTTTCCTTGCTGCTAAGAATCTTTCTGACGCCATCCTGCTGTCTG
ACATTCTCCGCGTGAACACTGAAATCACCAAGGCCCCTCTTTCAGCTTCAATGATTAAGCGGTATGATGA
GCACCACCAGGACCTGACCCTGCTTAAGGCACTCGTCCGGCAGCAGCTTCCGGAGAAGTACAAGGAAATC
TTCTTTGACCAGTCAAAGAATGGATACGCCGGCTACATCGACGGAGGTGCCTCCCAAGAGGAATTTTATA
AGTTTATCAAACCTATCCTTGAGAAGATGGACGGCACCGAAGAGCTCCTCGTGAAACTGAATCGGGAGGA
TCTGCTGCGGAAGCAGCGCACTTTCGACAATGGGAGCATTCCCCACCAGATCCATCTTGGGGAGCTTCAC
GCCATCCTTCGGCGCCAAGAGGACTTCTACCCCTTTCTTAAGGACAACAGGGAGAAGATTGAGAAAATTC
TCACTTTCCGCATCCCCTACTACGTGGGACCCCTCGCCAGAGGAAATAGCCGGTTTGCTTGGATGACCAG
AAAGTCAGAAGAAACTATCACTCCCTGGAACTTCGAAGAGGTGGTGGACAAGGGAGCCAGCGCTCAGTCA
TTCATCGAACGGATGACTAACTTCGATAAGAACCTCCCCAATGAGAAGGTCCTGCCGAAACATTCCCTGC
TCTACGAGTACTTTACCGTGTACAACGAGCTGACCAAGGTGAAATATGTCACCGAAGGGATGAGGAAGCC
CGCATTCCTGTCAGGCGAACAAAAGAAGGCAATTGTGGACCTTCTGTTCAAGACCAATAGAAAGGTGACC
GTGAAGCAGCTGAAGGAGGACTATTTCAAGAAAATTGAATGCTTCGACTCTGTGGAGATTAGCGGGGTCG
AAGATCGGTTCAACGCAAGCCTGGGTACCTACCATGATCTGCTTAAGATCATCAAGGACAAGGATTTTCT
GGACAATGAGGAGAAAGAGGACATCCTTGAGGACATTGTCCTGACTCTCACTCTGTTCGAGGACCGGGAA
ATGATCGAGGAGAGGCTTAAGACCTACGCCCATCTGTTCGACGATAAAGTGATGAAGCAACTTAAACGGA
GAAGATATACCGGATGGGGACGCCTTAGCCGCAAACTCATCAACGGAATCCGGGACAAACAGAGCGGAAA
GACCATTCTTGATTTCCTTAAGAGCGACGGATTCGCTAATCGCAACTTCATGCAACTTATCCATGATGAT
TCCCTGACCTTTAAGGAGGACATCCAGAAGGCCCAAGTGTCTGGACAAGGTGACTCACTGCACGAGCATA
TCGCAAATCTGGCTGGTTCACCCGCTATTAAGAAGGGTATTCTCCAGACCGTGAAAGTCGTGGACGAGCT
GGTCAAGGTGATGGGTCGCCATAAACCAGAGAACATTGTCATCGAGATGGCCAGGGAAAACCAGACTACC
CAGAAGGGACAGAAGAACAGCAGGGAGCGGATGAAAAGAATTGAGGAAGGGATTAAGGAGCTCGGGTCAC
AGATCCTTAAAGAGCACCCGGTGGAAAACACCCAGCTTCAGAATGAGAAGCTCTATCTGTACTACCTTCA
AAATGGACGCGATATGTATGTGGACCAAGAGCTTGATATCAACAGGCTCTCAGACTACGACGTGGACCAC
ATCGTCCCTCAGAGCTTCCTCAAAGACGACTCAATTGACAATAAGGTGCTGACTCGCTCAGACAAGAACC
GGGGAAAGTCAGATAACGTGCCCTCAGAGGAAGTCGTGAAAAAGATGAAGAACTATTGGCGCCAGCTTCT
GAACGCAAAGCTAATCACTCAGCGGAAGTTCGACAATCTCACTAAGGCTGAGAGGGGCGGACTGAGCGAA
CTGGACAAAGCAGGATTCATTAAACGGCAACTTGTGGAGACTCGGCAGATTACTAAACATGTAGCCCAAA
TCCTTGACTCACGCATGAATACCAAGTACGACGAAAACGACAAACTTATCCGCGAGGTGAAGGTGATTAC
CCTGAAGTCCAAGCTGGTCAGCGATTTCAGAAAGGACTTTCAATTCTACAAAGTGCGGGAGATCAATAAC
TATCATCATGCTCATGACGCATATCTGAATGCCGTGGTGGGAACCGCCCTAATCAAGAAGTACCCAAAGC
TGGAAAGCGAGTTCGTGTACGGAGACTACAAGGTCTACGACGTGCGCAAGATGATTGCCAAATCTGAGCA
GGAGATCGGAAAGGCCACCGCAAAGTACTTCTTCTACAGCAACATCATGAATTTCTTCAAGACCGAAATC
ACCCTTGCAAACGGTGAGATCCGGAAGAGGCCGCTCATCGAGACTAATGGGGAGACTGGCGAAATCGTGT
GGGACAAGGGCAGAGATTTCGCTACCGTGCGCAAAGTGCTTTCTATGCCTCAAGTGAACATCGTGAAGAA
AACCGAGGTGCAAACCGGAGGCTTTTCTAAGGAATCAATCCTCCCCAAGCGCAACTCCGACAAGCTCATT
GCAAGGAAGAAGGATTGGGACCCTAAGAAGTACGGCGGATTCGATTCACCAACTGTGGCTTATTCTGTCC
TGGTCGTGGCTAAGGTGGAAAAAGGAAAGTCTAAGAAGCTCAAGAGCGTGAAGGAACTGCTGGGTATCAC
CATTATGGAGCGCAGCTCCTTCGAGAAGAACCCAATTGACTTTCTCGAAGCCAAAGGTTACAAGGAAGTC
AAGAAGGACCTTATCATCAAGCTCCCAAAGTATAGCCTGTTCGAACTGGAGAATGGGCGGAAGCGGATGC
TCGCCTCCGCTGGCGAACTTCAGAAGGGTAATGAGCTGGCTCTCCCCTCCAAGTACGTGAATTTCCTCTA
CCTTGCAAGCCATTACGAGAAGCTGAAGGGGAGCCCCGAGGACAACGAGCAAAAGCAACTGTTTGTGGAG
CAGCATAAGCATTATCTGGACGAGATCATTGAGCAGATTTCCGAGTTTTCTAAACGCGTCATTCTCGCTG
ATGCCAACCTCGATAAAGTCCTTAGCGCATACAATAAGCACAGAGACAAACCAATTCGGGAGCAGGCTGA
GAATATCATCCACCTGTTCACCCTCACCAATCTTGGTGCCCCTGCCGCATTCAAGTACTTCGACACCACC
ATCGACCGGAAACGCTATACCTCCACCAAAGAAGTGCTGGACGCCACCCTCATCCACCAGAGCATCACCG
GACTTTACGAAACTCGGATTGACCTCTCACAGCTCGGAGGGGATGAGGGAGCTCCCAAGAAAAAGCGCAA
GGTAGGTAGTTCCGGATCCTAGACTCTCGAGGCGAATTTCTTATGATTTATGATTTTTATTATTAAATAA
GTTATAAAAAAAATAAGTGTATACAAATTTTAAAGTGACTCTTAGGTTTTAAAACGAAAATTCTTATTCT
TGAGTAACTCTTTCCTGTAGGTCAGGTTGCTTTCTCAGGTATAGCATGAGGTCGCTCTTATTGACCACAC
CTCTACCGGCATGCCGAGCAAATGCCTGCAAATCGCTCCCCATTTCTCTAGAGCGGCCGTGGTATCGTTT
AGATTGGCAATTACAGTGTCTTAGCTCACATGCTTATAACTAATTACATGACTCGAAGACATAAAAAACA
AAAAAAGCACCACCGACTCGGTGCCACTTTTTCAAGTTGATAACGGACTAGCCTTATTTTAACTTGCTAT
TTAAATGCATCGATTCTGATCATTTATCTTTCACTGCGGAGAAGTTTCGAACGCCGAAACATGCGCACCA
ACTTTCACTTCTACAGCGTTTGACCAAAATCTTTTGAACAGAACATTGTAGGGTGTGAAAAAATGCGCAC
CTTTACCGCTAGCCCAAGAGGGCACTACAAAATCTAGAGTTGTACTTCAAACGTACATGTAATCACCTTG
TATATACTCGAAAGAAAACATCAAGTTTCTGTATAAATATGAGTGAAAGCATAATCATACATTATCTTTT
CAAAGATTGTCCGCGGTGGAGCTCCAGCTTTTGTTCCCTTTAGTGAGGGTTAATTGCGCGCTTGGCGTAA
TCATGGTCATAGCTGTTTCCTGTGTGAAATTGTTATCCGCTCACAATTCCACACAACATACGAGCCGGAA
GCATAAAGTGTAAAGCCTGGGGTGCCTAATGAGTGAGCTAACTCACATTAATTGCGTTGCGCTCACTGCC
CGCTTTCCAGTCGGGAAACCTGTCGTGCCAGCTGCATTAATGAATCGGCCAACGCGCGGGGAGAGGCGGT
TTGCGTATTGGGCGCTCTTCCGCTTCCTCGCTCACTGACTCGCTGCGCTCGGTCGTTCGGCTGCGGCGAG
CGGTATCAGCTCACTCAAAGGCGGTAATACGGTTATCCACAGAATCAGGGGATAACGCAGGAAAGAACAT
GTGAGCAAAAGGCCAGCAAAAGGCCAGGAACCGTAAAAAGGCCGCGTTGCTGGCGTTTTTCCATAGGCTC
CGCCCCCCTGACGAGCATCACAAAAATCGACGCTCAAGTCAGAGGTGGCGAAACCCGACAGGACTATAAA
GATACCAGGCGTTTCCCCCTGGAAGCTCCCTCGTGCGCTCTCCTGTTCCGACCCTGCCGCTTACCGGATA
CCTGTCCGCCTTTCTCCCTTCGGGAAGCGTGGCGCTTTCTCATAGCTCACGCTGTAGGTATCTCAGTTCG
GTGTAGGTCGTTCGCTCCAAGCTGGGCTGTGTGCACGAACCCCCCGTTCAGCCCGACCGCTGCGCCTTAT
CCGGTAACTATCGTCTTGAGTCCAACCCGGTAAGACACGACTTATCGCCACTGGCAGCAGCCACTGGTAA
CAGGATTAGCAGAGCGAGGTATGTAGGCGGTGCTACAGAGTTCTTGAAGTGGTGGCCTAACTACGGCTAC
ACTAGAAGAACAGTATTTGGTATCTGCGCTCTGCTGAAGCCAGTTACCTTCGGAAAAAGAGTTGGTAGCT
CTTGATCCGGCAAACAAACCACCGCTGGTAGCGGTGGTTTTTTTGTTTGCAAGCAGCAGATTACGCGCAG
AAAAAAAGGATCTCAAGAAGATCCTTTGATCTTTTCTACGGGGTCTGACGCTCAGTGGAACGAAAACTCA
CGTTAAGGGATTTTGGTCATGAGATTATCAAAAAGGATCTTCACCTAGATCCTTTTAAATTAAAAATGAA
GTTTTAAATCAATCTAAAGTATATATGAGTAAACTTGGTCTGACAGTTACCAATGCTTAATCAGTGAGGC
ACCTATCTCAGCGATCTGTCTATTTCGTTCATCCATAGTTGCCTGACTCCCCGTCGTGTAGATAACTACG
ATACGGGAGGGCTTACCATCTGGCCCCAGTGCTGCAATGATACCGCGAGACCCACGCTCACCGGCTCCAG
ATTTATCAGCAATAAACCAGCCAGCCGGAAGGGCCGAGCGCAGAAGTGGTCCTGCAACTTTATCCGCCTC
CATCCAGTCTATTAATTGTTGCCGGGAAGCTAGAGTAAGTAGTTCGCCAGTTAATAGTTTGCGCAACGTT
GTTGCCATTGCTACAGGCATCGTGGTGTCACGCTCGTCGTTTGGTATGGCTTCATTCAGCTCCGGTTCCC
AACGATCAAGGCGAGTTACATGATCCCCCATGTTGTGCAAAAAAGCGGTTAGCTCCTTCGGTCCTCCGAT
CGTTGTCAGAAGTAAGTTGGCCGCAGTGTTATCACTCATGGTTATGGCAGCACTGCATAATTCTCTTACT
GTCATGCCATCCGTAAGATGCTTTTCTGTGACTGGTGAGTACTCAACCAAGTCATTCTGAGAATAGTGTA
TGCGGCGACCGAGTTGCTCTTGCCCGGCGTCAATACGGGATAATACCGCGCCACATAGCAGAACTTTAAA
AGTGCTCATCATTGGAAAACGTTCTTCGGGGCGAAAACTCTCAAGGATCTTACCGCTGTTGAGATCCAGT
TCGATGTAACCCACTCGTGCACCCAACTGATCTTCAGCATCTTTTACTTTCACCAGCGTTTCTGGGTGAG
CAAAAACAGGAAGGCAAAATGCCGCAAAAAAGGGAATAAGGGCGACACGGAAATGTTGAATACTCATACT
CTTCCTTTTTCAATATTATTGAAGCATTTATCAGGGTTATTGTCTCATGAGCGGATACATATTTGAATGT
ATTTAGAAAAATAAACAAATAGGGGTTCCGCGCACATTTCCCCGAAAAGTGCCACCTGAACGAAGCATCT
GTGCTTCATTTTGTAGAACAAAAATGCAACGCGAGAGCGCTAATTTTTCAAACAAAGAATCTGAGCTGCA
TTTTTACAGAACAGAAATGCAACGCGAAAGCGCTATTTTACCAACGAAGAATCTGTGCTTCATTTTTGTA
AAACAAAAATGCAACGCGAGAGCGCTAATTTTTCAAACAAAGAATCTGAGCTGCATTTTTACAGAACAGA
AATGCAACGCGAGAGCGCTATTTTACCAACAAAGAATCTATACTTCTTTTTTGTTCTACAAAAATGCATC
CCGAGAGCGCTATTTTTCTAACAAAGCATCTTAGATTACTTTTTTTCTCCTTTGTGCGCTCTATAATGCA
GTCTCTTGATAACTTTTTGCACTGTAGGTCCGTTAAGGTTAGAAGAAGGCTACTTTGGTGTCTATTTTCT
CTTCCATAAAAAAAGCCTGACTCCACTTCCCGCGTTTACTGATTACTAGCGAAGCTGCGGGTGCATTTTT
TCAAGATAAAGGCATCCCCGATTATATTCTATACCGATGTGGATTGCGCATACTTTGTGAACAGAAAGTG
ATAGCGTTGATGATTCTTCATTGGTCAGAAAATTATGAACGGTTTCTTCTATTTTGTCTCTATATACTAC
GTATAGGAAATGTTTACATTTTCGTATTGTTTTCGATTCACTCTATGAATAGTTCTTACTACAATTTTTT
TGTCTAAAGAGTAATACTAGAGATAAACATAAAAAATGTAGAGGTCGAGTTTAGATGCAAGTTCAAGGAG
CGAAAGGTGGATGGGTAGGTTATATAGGGATATAGCACAGAGATATATAGCAAAGAGATACTTTTGAGCA
ATGTTTGTGGAAGCGGTATTCGCAATATTTTAGTAGCTCGTTACAGTCCGGTGCGTTTTTGGTTTTTTGA
AAGTGCGTCTTCAGAGCGCTTTTGGTTTTCAAAAGCGCTCTGAAGTTCCTATACTTTCTAGAGAATAGGA
ACTTCGGAATAGGAACTTCAAAGCGTTTCCGAAAACGAGCGCTTCCGAAAATGCAACGCGAGCTGCGCAC
ATACAGCTCACTGTTCACGTCGCACCTATATCTGCGTGTTGCCTGTATATATATATACATGAGAAGAACG
GCATAGTGCGTGTTTATGCTTAAATGCGTACTTATATGCGTCTATTTATGTAGGATGAAAGGTAGTCTAG
TACCTCCTGTGATATTATCCCATTCCATGCGGGGTATCGTATGCTTCCTTCAGCACTACCCTTTAGCTGT
TCTATATGCTGCCACTCCTCAATTGGATTAGTCTCATCCTTCAATGCTATCATTTCCTTTGATATTGGAT
CATACTAAGAAACCATTATTATCATGACATTAACCTATAAAAATAGGCGTATCACGAGGCCCTTTCGTCT
CGCGCGTTTCGGTGATGACGGTGAAAACCTCTGACACATGCAGCTCCCGGAGACGGTCACAGCTTGTCTG
TAAGCGGATGCCGGGAGCAGACAAGCCCGTCAGGGCGCGTCAGCGGGTGTTGGCGGGTGTCGGGGCTGGC
TTAACTATGCGGCATCAGAGCAGATTGTACTGAGAGTGCACCATACCACCTTTTCAATTCATCATTTTTT
TTTTATTCTTTTTTTTGATTTCGGTTTCCTTGAAATTTTTTTGATTCGGTAATCTCCGAACAGAAGGAAG
AACGAAGGAAGGAGCACAGACTTAGATTGGTATATATACGCATATGTAGTGTTGAAGAAACATGAAATTG
CCCAGTATTCTTAACCCAACTGCACAGAACAAAAACCTGCAGGAAACGAAGATAAATCATGTCGAAAGCT
ACATATAAGGAACGTGCTGCTACTCATCCTAGTCCTGTTGCTGCCAAGCTATTTAATATCATGCACGAAA
AGCAAACAAACTTGTGTGCTTCATTGGATGTTCGTACCACCAAGGAATTACTGGAGTTAGTTGAAGCATT
AGGTCCCAAAATTTGTTTACTAAAAACACATGTGGATATCTTGACTGATTTTTCCATGGAGGGCACAGTT
AAGCCGCTAAAGGCATTATCCGCCAAGTACAATTTTTTACTCTTCGAAGACAGAAAATTTGCTGACATTG
GTAATACAGTCAAATTGCAGTACTCTGCGGGTGTATACAGAATAGCAGAATGGGCAGACATTACGAATGC
ACACGGTGTGGTGGGCCCAGGTATTGTTAGCGGTTTGAAGCAGGCGGCAGAAGAAGTAACAAAGGAACCT
AGAGGCCTTTTGATGTTAGCAGAATTGTCATGCAAGGGCTCCCTATCTACTGGAGAATATACTAAGGGTA
CTGTTGACATTGCGAAGAGCGACAAAGATTTTGTTATCGGCTTTATTGCTCAAAGAGACATGGGTGGAAG
AGATGAAGGTTACGATTGGTTGATTATGACACCCGGTGTGGGTTTAGATGACAAGGGAGACGCATTGGGT
CAACAGTATAGAACCGTGGATGATGTGGTCTCTACAGGATCTGACATTATTATTGTTGGAAGAGGACTAT
TTGCAAAGGGAAGGGATGCTAAGGTAGAGGGTGAACGTTACAGAAAAGCAGGCTGGGAAGCATATTTGAG
AAGATGCGGCCAGCAAAACTAAAAAACTGTATTATAAGTAAATGCATGTATACTAAACTCACAAATTAGA
GCTTCAATTTAATTATATCAGTTATTACCCTATGCGGTGTGAAATACCGCACAGATGCGTAAGGAGAAAA
TACCGCATCAGGAAATTGTAAGCGTTAATATTTTGTTAAAATTCGCGTTAAATTTTTGTTAAATCAGCTC
ATTTTTTAACCAATAGGCCGAAATCGGCAAAATCCCTTATAAATCAAAAGAATAGACCGAGATAGGGT
[37 nt withheld, positions 9939-9975]
AAAGAACGTGGACTCCAACGTCAAAGG
[49 nt withheld, positions 10003-10051]
T
[91 nt withheld, positions 10053-10143]
G
[124 nt withheld, positions 10145-10268]
CCATTCGCCATTCAGGCTGCGCAACTGTTGGGAAGGGCGATCGGTGCGGGCCTCTTCGCTATTACGCCAG
CTGGCGAAAGGGGGATGTGCTGCAAGGCGATTAAGTTGGGTAACGCCAGGGTTTTCCCAGTCACGACGTT
GTAAAACGACGGCCAGTGAGCGCGCGTAATACGACTCACTATAGGGCGAATTGGGTACCGGGCCCCCCCT
CGAGGTCGACGGTATCGATAAGCTTGATATCGAATTCAGTCTACTAGTCAGTTCGAGTTTATCATTATCA
ATACTGCCATTTCAAAGAATACGTAAATAATTAATAGTAGTGATTTTCCTAACTTTATTTAGTCAAAAAA
TTAGCCTTTTAATTCTGCTGTAACCCGTACATGCCCAAAATAGGGGGCGGGTTACACAGAATATATAACA
TCGTAGGTGTCTGGGTGAACAGTTTATTCCTGGCATCCACTAAATATAATGGAGCCCGCTTTTTAAGCTG
GCATCCAGAAAAAAAAAGAATCCCAGCACCAAAATATTGTTTTCTTCACCAACCATCAGTTCATAGGTCC
ATTCTCTTAGCGCAACTACAGAGAACAGGGGCACAAACAGGCAAAAAACGGGCACAACCTCAATGGAGTG
ATGCAACCTGCCTGGAGTAAATGATGACACAAGGCAATTGACCCACGCATGTATCTATCTCATTTTCTTA
CACCTTCTATTACCTTCTGCTCTCTCTGATTTGGAAAAAGCTGAAAAAAAAGGTTGAAACCAGTTCCCTG
AAATTATTCCCCTACTTGACTAATAAGTATATAAAGACGGTAGGTATTGATTGTAATTCTGTAAATCTAT
TTCTTAAACTTCTTAAATTCTACTTTTATAGTTAGTCTTTTTTTTAGTTTTAAAACACCAAGAACTTAGT
TTCGAATAAACACACATAAACAAACAAAAGATCTGATATGGATCGAATTAGATCTCGCCACC
Features (pLannotate 1.2.2; 24 found; start..end, strand, type, name):
      1..4104    +  CDS            cas9: CAS9_STRP1 - Also known as csn1 From Streptococcus pyogenes serotype M1.
   4162..4349    +  terminator     ADH1 terminator: S. cerevisiae ADH1; transcription terminator for the S. cerevisiae alcohol dehydrogenase 1 (ADH1) gene
   4467..4486    -  terminator     SUP4 terminator: transcription terminator for the S. cerevisiae SUP4 tRNA gene
   4491..4552    -  misc_RNA       gRNA scaffold (fragment): guide RNA scaffold for the Streptococcus pyogenes CRISPR/Cas9 system
   4568..4836    -  promoter       SNR52 promoter: promoter for the S. cerevisiae small nucleolar RNA gene SNR52
   4867..4885    -  promoter       T3 promoter: promoter for bacteriophage T3 RNA polymerase
   4928..4950    -  protein_bind   lac operator (fragment): The lac repressor binds to the lac operator to inhibit transcription in E. coli. This inhibition can be relieved by adding lactose or isopropyl-β-D-thiogalactopyranoside (IPTG). lac repressor encoded by lacI
   4954..4984    -  promoter       lac promoter: promoter for the E. coli lac operon
   4999..5020    -  protein_bind   CAP binding site: CAP binding activates transcription in the presence of cAMP. E. coli catabolite activator protein
   5033..5125    -  CDS            lacI (fragment): lac repressor; lacI; The lac repressor binds to the lac operator to inhibit transcription in E. coli. This inhibition can be relieved by adding lactose or isopropyl-β-D-thiogalactopyranoside (IPTG).
   5308..5896    -  rep_origin     ori: high-copy-number ColE1/pMB1/pBR322/pUC origin of replication
   6067..6927    -  CDS            AmpR: β-lactamase; bla; confers resistance to ampicillin, carbenicillin, and related antibiotics
   6928..7032    -  promoter       AmpR promoter: bla
   7059..8401    -  rep_origin     2μ ori: yeast 2μ plasmid origin of replication
   8469..8504    +  CDS            rop (fragment): Rop protein, which maintains plasmids at low copy number; rop
   8606..8655    +  misc_feature   bom (fragment): basis of mobility region from pBR322
   8663..8878    +  promoter       URA3 promoter: S. cerevisiae URA3
   8879..9682    +  CDS            URA3: orotidine-5'-phosphate decarboxylase, required for uracil biosynthesis; S. cerevisiae URA3; yeast auxotrophic marker, counterselectable with 5-fluoroorotic acid (5-FOA)
   9761..9812    +  misc_feature   bom (fragment): basis of mobility region from pBR322
   9840..10268   -  rep_origin     f1 ori (sequence partly withheld): f1 bacteriophage origin of replication; arrow indicates direction of (+) strand synthesis
  10272..10427   -  CDS            lacZα (fragment): LacZα fragment of β-galactosidase; lacZ fragment
  10435..10453   +  promoter       T7 promoter: promoter for bacteriophage T7 RNA polymerase
  10462..10515   -  misc_feature   MCS (fragment): pBluescript multiple cloning site
  10540..11206   +  promoter       GAP promoter: S. cerevisiae TDH3; promoter for glyceraldehyde-3-phosphate dehydrogenase
