[The description below was written by a language model from this plasmid's Addgene catalogue record and pLannotate feature annotations shown in this document.]
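Description:
pML104 is a yeast CRISPR-Cas9 genome-editing plasmid built on the pRSII426 backbone, an E. coli/Saccharomyces cerevisiae shuttle vector of about 11.2 kb. In bacteria it replicates at high copy from a ColE1/pUC-type origin and is selected with ampicillin through the β-lactamase gene. In yeast it is maintained as a multicopy episome by the 2μ origin and selected by uracil prototrophy through the URA3 marker under its own promoter. Because URA3 can be counterselected with 5-fluoroorotic acid, cells that have lost the plasmid can in principle be recovered after editing. The backbone also retains an f1 origin, flanking T7 and T3 promoters, and remnants of the pBluescript-type lacZα and multiple cloning site region.

The payload combines both components of the Streptococcus pyogenes CRISPR system on a single plasmid. The Cas9 coding sequence is driven by the strong constitutive TDH3 (GAP) promoter and terminated by the ADH1 terminator. According to the record, it was derived from a pTDH3-dCas9 plasmid and then mutated extensively. In the opposite orientation lies a single guide RNA cassette in which the RNA polymerase III-transcribed SNR52 promoter drives the S. pyogenes guide RNA scaffold, ending at the SUP4 tRNA terminator. BclI and SwaI sites in this cassette allow a user-chosen guide sequence to be cloned in, so the deposited plasmid is an empty guide-acceptor vector rather than one aimed at a specific locus. BclI cleavage is blocked by Dam methylation. The plasmid is intended for simple, streamlined one-plasmid Cas9 genome editing in budding yeast.
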