Addgene plasmid #67638: pML104
Purpose: Expresses Cas9 and contains guide RNA expression cassette with BclI-SwaI cloning sites for guide sequence cloning; Contains URA3 marker for yeast transformation
Depositing lab: John Wyrick. Depositing organization: Washington State University. Publication: New vectors for simple and streamlined CRISPR-Cas9 genome editing in Saccharomyces cerevisiae. Laughery MF, Hunter T, Brown A, Hoopes J, Ostbye T, Shumaker T, Wyrick JJ. Yeast. 2015 Dec;32(12):711-20. doi: 10.1002/yea.3098. Epub 2015 Sep 21. PubMed 26305040.
Backbone
  Vector backbone: pRSII426
  Backbone size w/o insert (bp): 5718
  Total vector size (bp): 11240
  Vector type: Yeast Expression, CRISPR
  Selectable markers: URA3
Growth in bacteria
  Bacterial resistance: Ampicillin, 100 μg/mL
  Growth temperature: 37°C
  Growth strain: DH5alpha
  Growth instructions: Need to purify DNA from Dam- E.coli strain for efficient BclI cutting
  Copy number: High Copy
Gene/Insert 1
  Gene/Insert name: Cas9
  Species: S. cerevisiae (budding yeast); Streptococcus pyogenes
  Insert size (bp): 4151
  Promoter: pTDH3
  Cloning method: Restriction Enzyme; 5′ cloning site EcoRI (not destroyed); 3′ cloning site XhoI (not destroyed)
  Sequencing primers: 5′ T7
Gene/Insert 2
  Gene/Insert name: single guide RNA expression cassette
  Species: S. cerevisiae (budding yeast), Synthetic
  Insert size (bp): 447
  Promoter: pSNR52
  Cloning method: Restriction Enzyme; 5′ cloning site SacII (not destroyed); 3′ cloning site EagI (not destroyed)
  Sequencing primers: 5′ T3
Resource information
  A portion of this plasmid was derived from a plasmid made by: Cas9 gene cloned from pTDH3-dCas9 and mutated extensively
Terms and licenses: Academic/Nonprofit Terms; Industry Terms: Not Available to Industry
How to cite: pML104 was a gift from John Wyrick (Addgene plasmid # 67638 ; http://n2t.net/addgene:67638 ; RRID:Addgene_67638)
