>Addgene plasmid #67638 | pML104 | addgene partial sequence | sequence record 121012 | GPDpro-F 5'-CGGTAGGTATTGATTGTAATTCTG-3'
TTCTACTTTTATAGTTAGTCTTTTTTTTAGTTTTAAAACACCAAGAACTTAGTTTCGAATAAACACACAT
AAACAAACAAAAGATCTGATATGGATCGAATTAGATCTCGCCACCATGGACAAGAAGTATTCTATCGGAC
TGGACATCGGGACTAATAGCGTCGGGTGGGCCGTCATCACTGACGAGTACAAGGTGCCCTCTAAGAAGTT
CAAGGTGCTCGGGAACACCGACCGGCATTCCATCAAGAAAAATCTGATCGGAGCTCTCCTCTTTGATTCA
GGGGAGACCGCTGAAGCAACCCGCCTCAAGCGGACTGCTAGACGGCGGTACACCAGGAGGAAGAACCGGA
TTTGTTACCTTCAAGAGATATTCTCCAACGAAATGGCAAAGGTCGACGACAGCTTCTTCCATAGGCTGGA
AGAATCATTCCTCGTGGAAGAGGATAAGAAGCATGAACGGCATCCCATCTTCGGTAATATCGTCGACGAG
GTGGCCTATCACGAGAAATACCCAACCATCTACCATCTTCGCAAAAAGCTGGTGGACTCAACCGACAAGG
CAGACCTCCGGCTTATCTACCTGGCCCTGGCCCACATGATTAAGTTCAGAGGCCACTTCCTGATCGAGGG
CGACCTCAATCCTGACAATAGCGATGTGGATAAACTGTTCATCCAGCTGGTGCAGACTTACAACCAGCTC
TTTGAAGAGAACCCCATCAATGCAAGCGGAGTCGA
