>Addgene plasmid #67638 | pML104 | addgene partial sequence | sequence record 121014 | T3 5'-GCAATTAACCCTCACTAAAGG-3'
AAGATAATGTATGATTATGCTTTCACTCATATTTATACAGAAACTTGATGTTTTCTTTCGAGTATATACA
AGGTGATTACATGTACGTTTGAAGTACAACTCTAGATTTTGTAGTGCCCTCTTGGGCTAGCGGTAAAGGT
GCGCATTTTTTCACACCCTACAATGTTCTGTTCAAAAGATTTTGGTCAAACGCTGTAGAAGTGAAAGTTG
GTGCGCATGTTTCGGCGTTCGAAACTTCTCCGCAGTGAAAGATAAATGATCAGAATCGATGCATTTAAAT
AGCAAGTTAAAATAAGGCTAGTCCGTTATCAACTTGAAAAAGTGGCACCGAGTCGGTGGTGCTTTTTTTG
TTTTTTATGTCTTCGAGTCATGTAATTAGTTATAAGCATGTGAGCTAAGACACTGTAATTGCCAATCTAA
ACGATACCACGGCCGCTCTAGAGAAATGGGGAGCGATTTGCAGGCATTTGCTCGGCATGCCGGTAGAGGT
GTGGTCAATAAGAGCGACCTCATGCTATACCTGAGAAAGCAACCTGACCTACAGGAAAGAGTTACTCAAG
AATAAGAATTTTCGTTTTAAAACCTAAGAGTCACTTTAAAATTTGTATACACTTATTTTTTTTATAACTT
ATTTAATAATAAAAATCATAAATCATAAGAAATTCGCCTCGAGAGTCTAGGATCCGGAACTACCTACCTT
GCGCTTTTTCTTGGGAGCTCCCTCATCCC
