>Addgene plasmid #67638 | pML104 | addgene partial sequence | sequence record 176553 | dCas9-fwd 5'-ACCGTGTACAACGAGCTGAC-3'
AGCCCGCATTCCTGTCAGGCGAACAAAAGAAGGCAATTGTGGACCTTCTGTTCAAGACCAATAGAAAGGT
GACCGTGAAGCAGCTGAAGGAGGACTATTTCAAGAAAATTGAATGCTTCGACTCTGTGGAGATTAGCGGG
GTCGAAGATCGGTTCAACGCAAGCCTGGGTACCTACCATGATCTGCTTAAGATCATCAAGGACAAGGATT
TTCTGGACAATGAGGAGAAAGAGGACATCCTTGAGGACATTGTCCTGACTCTCACTCTGTTCGAGGACCG
GGAAATGATCGAGGAGAGGCTTAAGACCTACGCCCATCTGTTCGACGATAAAGTGATGAAGCAACTTAAA
CGGAGAAGATATACCGGATGGGGACGCCTTAGCCGCAAACTCATCAACGGAATCCGGGACAAACAGAGCG
GAAAGACCATTCTTGATTTCCTTAAGAGCGACGGATTCGCTAATCGCAACTTCATGCAACTTATCCATGA
TGATTCCCTGACCTTTAAGGAGGACATCCAGAAGGCCCAAGTGTCTGGACAAGGTGACTCACTGCACGAG
CATATCGCAAATCTGGCTGGTTCACCCGCTATTAAGAAGGGTATTCTCCAGACCGTGAAAGTCGTGGACG
AGCTGGTCAAGGTGATGGGTCGCCATAAACCAGAGAACATTGTCATCGAGATGGCCAG
